>Addgene plasmid #148843 | pcDNA3.1-MS2-HA-EGFP-HsZNF598_865-904_AH | depositor full sequence | sequence record 291291 | Full Sequence
GACGGATCGGGAGATCTCCCGATCCCCTATGGTGCACTCTCAGTACAATCTGCTCTGATGCCGCATAGTT
AAGCCAGTATCTGCTCCCTGCTTGTGTGTTGGAGGTCGCTGAGTAGTGCGCGAGCAAAATTTAAGCTACA
ACAAGGCAAGGCTTGACCGACAATTGCATGAAGAATCTGCTTAGGGTTAGGCGTTTTGCGCTGCTTCGCG
ATGTACGGGCCAGATATACGCGTTGACATTGATTATTGACTAGTTATTAATAGTAATCAATTACGGGGTC
ATTAGTTCATAGCCCATATATGGAGTTCCGCGTTACATAACTTACGGTAAATGGCCCGCCTGGCTGACCG
CCCAACGACCCCCGCCCATTGACGTCAATAATGACGTATGTTCCCATAGTAACGCCAATAGGGACTTTCC
ATTGACGTCAATGGGTGGAGTATTTACGGTAAACTGCCCACTTGGCAGTACATCAAGTGTATCATATGCC
AAGTACGCCCCCTATTGACGTCAATGACGGTAAATGGCCCGCCTGGCATTATGCCCAGTACATGACCTTA
TGGGACTTTCCTACTTGGCAGTACATCTACGTATTAGTCATCGCTATTACCATGGTGATGCGGTTTTGGC
AGTACATCAATGGGCGTGGATAGCGGTTTGACTCACGGGGATTTCCAAGTCTCCACCCCATTGACGTCAA
TGGGAGTTTGTTTTGGCACCAAAATCAACGGGACTTTCCAAAATGTCGTAACAACTCCGCCCCATTGACG
CAAATGGGCGGTAGGCGTGTACGGTGGGAGGTCTATATAAGCAGAGCTCTCTGGCTAACTAGAGAACCCA
CTGCTTACTGGCTTATCGAAATTAATACGACTCACTATAGGGAGACCCAAGCTTGCCACCATGGCTTCTA
ACTTTACTCAGTTCGTTCTCGTCGACAATGGCGGAACTGGCGACGTGACTGTCGCCCCAAGCAACTTCGC
TAACGGGGTCGCTGAATGGATCAGCTCTAACTCGCGATCACAGGCTTACAAAGTAACCTGTAGCGTTCGT
CAGAGCTCTGCGCAGAATCGCAAATACACCATCAAAGTCGAGGTGCCTAAAGTGGCAACCCAGACTGTTG
GTGGTGAAGAGCTTCCTGTAGCCGGATGGAGATCTTACTTAAATATGGAACTAACCATTCCAATTTTCGC
CACGAATTCCGACTGCGAGCTTATTGTTAAGGCAATGCAAGGTCTCCTAAAAGATGGAAACCCGATTCCC
TCGGCCATCGCGGCCAACTCCGGCATCTACGGAGGTGGAGGTGGATCTGGTGGATCTCCTCCACATATGG
CTTACCCATACGATGTTCCAGATTACGCTCCTCCAAAGCTTGGATCCATGGTGAGCAAGGGCGAGGAGCT
GTTCACCGGGGTGGTGCCCATCCTGGTCGAGCTGGACGGCGACGTAAACGGCCACAAGTTCAGCGTGTCC
GGCGAGGGCGAGGGCGATGCCACCTACGGCAAGCTGACCCTGAAGTTCATCTGCACCACCGGCAAGCTGC
CCGTGCCCTGGCCCACCCTCGTGACCACCCTGACCTACGGCGTGCAGTGCTTCAGCCGCTACCCCGACCA
CATGAAGCAGCACGACTTCTTCAAGTCCGCCATGCCCGAAGGCTACGTCCAGGAGCGCACCATCTTCTTC
AAGGACGACGGCAACTACAAGACCCGCGCCGAGGTGAAGTTCGAGGGCGACACCCTGGTGAACCGCATCG
AGCTGAAGGGCATCGACTTCAAGGAGGACGGCAACATCCTGGGGCACAAGCTGGAGTACAACTACAACAG
CCACAACGTCTATATCATGGCCGACAAGCAGAAGAACGGCATCAAGGTGAACTTCAAGATCCGCCACAAC
ATCGAGGACGGCAGTGTGCAGCTCGCCGACCACTACCAGCAGAACACCCCCATCGGCGACGGCCCCGTGC
TGCTGCCCGACAACCACTACCTGAGCACCCAGTCCGCCCTGAGCAAAGACCCCAACGAGAAGCGCGATCA
CATGGTCCTGCTGGAGTTCGTGACCGCCGCCGGGATCACTCTCGGCATGGACGAGCTGTACAAGTCCGGA
CTCAGAGGTGGATCTGGTGGATCTCCTCCACATCTCGAGCGTGTGTGCCCCACCTGCCAGCAGGTGCTCG
CGCATGGCGATGCCAGCAGCCACCAGGCGCTGCATGCTGCCCGGGACGACGACTTCCCCTCCCTGCAAGC
CATCGCCAGGATCATCACGTAGGCGGCCGCCTAGAGGGCCCTATTCTATAGTGTCACCTAAATGCTAGAG
CTCGCTGATCAGCCTCGACTGTGCCTTCTAGTTGCCAGCCATCTGTTGTTTGCCCCTCCCCCGTGCCTTC
CTTGACCCTGGAAGGTGCCACTCCCACTGTCCTTTCCTAATAAAATGAGGAAATTGCATCGCATTGTCTG
AGTAGGTGTCATTCTATTCTGGGGGGTGGGGTGGGGCAGGACAGCAAGGGGGAGGATTGGGAAGACAATA
GCAGGCATGCTGGGGATGCGGTGGGCTCTATGGCTTCTGAGGCGGAAAGAACCAGCTGGGGCTCTAGGGG
GTATCCCC
[124 nt withheld, positions 2599-2722]
C
[91 nt withheld, positions 2724-2814]
A
[49 nt withheld, positions 2816-2864]
CCTTTGACGTTGGAGTCCACGTTCTTT
[37 nt withheld, positions 2892-2928]
ACCCTATCTCGGTCTATTCTTTTGATTTATAAGGGATTTTGCCGATTTCGGCCTATTGGTTAAAAAATGA
GCTGATTTAACAAAAATTTAACGCGAATTAATTCTGTGGAATGTGTGTCAGTTAGGGTGTGGAAAGTCCC
CAGGCTCCCCAGCAGGCAGAAGTATGCAAAGCATGCATCTCAATTAGTCAGCAACCAGGTGTGGAAAGTC
CCCAGGCTCCCCAGCAGGCAGAAGTATGCAAAGCATGCATCTCAATTAGTCAGCAACCATAGTCCCGCCC
CTAACTCCGCCCATCCCGCCCCTAACTCCGCCCAGTTCCGCCCATTCTCCGCCCCATGGCTGACTAATTT
TTTTTATTTATGCAGAGGCCGAGGCCGCCTCTGCCTCTGAGCTATTCCAGAAGTAGTGAGGAGGCTTTTT
TGGAGGCCTAGGCTTTTGCAAAAAGCTCCCGGGAGCTTGTATATCCATTTTCGGATCTGATCAAGAGACA
GGATGAGGATCGTTTCGCATGATTGAACAAGATGGATTGCACGCAGGTTCTCCGGCCGCTTGGGTGGAGA
GGCTATTCGGCTATGACTGGGCACAACAGACAATCGGCTGCTCTGATGCCGCCGTGTTCCGGCTGTCAGC
GCAGGGGCGCCCGGTTCTTTTTGTCAAGACCGACCTGTCCGGTGCCCTGAATGAACTGCAGGACGAGGCA
GCGCGGCTATCGTGGCTGGCCACGACGGGCGTTCCTTGCGCAGCTGTGCTCGACGTTGTCACTGAAGCGG
GAAGGGACTGGCTGCTATTGGGCGAAGTGCCGGGGCAGGATCTCCTGTCATCTCACCTTGCTCCTGCCGA
GAAAGTATCCATCATGGCTGATGCAATGCGGCGGCTGCATACGCTTGATCCGGCTACCTGCCCATTCGAC
CACCAAGCGAAACATCGCATCGAGCGAGCACGTACTCGGATGGAAGCCGGTCTTGTCGATCAGGATGATC
TGGACGAAGAGCATCAGGGGCTCGCGCCAGCCGAACTGTTCGCCAGGCTCAAGGCGCGCATGCCCGACGG
CGAGGATCTCGTCGTGACCCATGGCGATGCCTGCTTGCCGAATATCATGGTGGAAAATGGCCGCTTTTCT
GGATTCATCGACTGTGGCCGGCTGGGTGTGGCGGACCGCTATCAGGACATAGCGTTGGCTACCCGTGATA
TTGCTGAAGAGCTTGGCGGCGAATGGGCTGACCGCTTCCTCGTGCTTTACGGTATCGCCGCTCCCGATTC
GCAGCGCATCGCCTTCTATCGCCTTCTTGACGAGTTCTTCTGAGCGGGACTCTGGGGTTCGAAATGACCG
ACCAAGCGACGCCCAACCTGCCATCACGAGATTTCGATTCCACCGCCGCCTTCTATGAAAGGTTGGGCTT
CGGAATCGTTTTCCGGGACGCCGGCTGGATGATCCTCCAGCGCGGGGATCTCATGCTGGAGTTCTTCGCC
CACCCCAACTTGTTTATTGCAGCTTATAATGGTTACAAATAAAGCAATAGCATCACAAATTTCACAAATA
AAGCATTTTTTTCACTGCATTCTAGTTGTGGTTTGTCCAAACTCATCAATGTATCTTATCATGTCTGTAT
ACCGTCGACCTCTAGCTAGAGCTTGGCGTAATCATGGTCATAGCTGTTTCCTGTGTGAAATTGTTATCCG
CTCACAATTCCACACAACATACGAGCCGGAAGCATAAAGTGTAAAGCCTGGGGTGCCTAATGAGTGAGCT
AACTCACATTAATTGCGTTGCGCTCACTGCCCGCTTTCCAGTCGGGAAACCTGTCGTGCCAGCTGCATTA
ATGAATCGGCCAACGCGCGGGGAGAGGCGGTTTGCGTATTGGGCGCTCTTCCGCTTCCTCGCTCACTGAC
TCGCTGCGCTCGGTCGTTCGGCTGCGGCGAGCGGTATCAGCTCACTCAAAGGCGGTAATACGGTTATCCA
CAGAATCAGGGGATAACGCAGGAAAGAACATGTGAGCAAAAGGCCAGCAAAAGGCCAGGAACCGTAAAAA
GGCCGCGTTGCTGGCGTTTTTCCATAGGCTCCGCCCCCCTGACGAGCATCACAAAAATCGACGCTCAAGT
CAGAGGTGGCGAAACCCGACAGGACTATAAAGATACCAGGCGTTTCCCCCTGGAAGCTCCCTCGTGCGCT
CTCCTGTTCCGACCCTGCCGCTTACCGGATACCTGTCCGCCTTTCTCCCTTCGGGAAGCGTGGCGCTTTC
TCATAGCTCACGCTGTAGGTATCTCAGTTCGGTGTAGGTCGTTCGCTCCAAGCTGGGCTGTGTGCACGAA
CCCCCCGTTCAGCCCGACCGCTGCGCCTTATCCGGTAACTATCGTCTTGAGTCCAACCCGGTAAGACACG
ACTTATCGCCACTGGCAGCAGCCACTGGTAACAGGATTAGCAGAGCGAGGTATGTAGGCGGTGCTACAGA
GTTCTTGAAGTGGTGGCCTAACTACGGCTACACTAGAAGAACAGTATTTGGTATCTGCGCTCTGCTGAAG
CCAGTTACCTTCGGAAAAAGAGTTGGTAGCTCTTGATCCGGCAAACAAACCACCGCTGGTAGCGGTTTTT
TTGTTTGCAAGCAGCAGATTACGCGCAGAAAAAAAGGATCTCAAGAAGATCCTTTGATCTTTTCTACGGG
GTCTGACGCTCAGTGGAACGAAAACTCACGTTAAGGGATTTTGGTCATGAGATTATCAAAAAGGATCTTC
ACCTAGATCCTTTTAAATTAAAAATGAAGTTTTAAATCAATCTAAAGTATATATGAGTAAACTTGGTCTG
ACAGTTACCAATGCTTAATCAGTGAGGCACCTATCTCAGCGATCTGTCTATTTCGTTCATCCATAGTTGC
CTGACTCCCCGTCGTGTAGATAACTACGATACGGGAGGGCTTACCATCTGGCCCCAGTGCTGCAATGATA
CCGCGAGACCCACGCTCACCGGCTCCAGATTTATCAGCAATAAACCAGCCAGCCGGAAGGGCCGAGCGCA
GAAGTGGTCCTGCAACTTTATCCGCCTCCATCCAGTCTATTAATTGTTGCCGGGAAGCTAGAGTAAGTAG
TTCGCCAGTTAATAGTTTGCGCAACGTTGTTGCCATTGCTACAGGCATCGTGGTGTCACGCTCGTCGTTT
GGTATGGCTTCATTCAGCTCCGGTTCCCAACGATCAAGGCGAGTTACATGATCCCCCATGTTGTGCAAAA
AAGCGGTTAGCTCCTTCGGTCCTCCGATCGTTGTCAGAAGTAAGTTGGCCGCAGTGTTATCACTCATGGT
TATGGCAGCACTGCATAATTCTCTTACTGTCATGCCATCCGTAAGATGCTTTTCTGTGACTGGTGAGTAC
TCAACCAAGTCATTCTGAGAATAGTGTATGCGGCGACCGAGTTGCTCTTGCCCGGCGTCAATACGGGATA
ATACCGCGCCACATAGCAGAACTTTAAAAGTGCTCATCATTGGAAAACGTTCTTCGGGGCGAAAACTCTC
AAGGATCTTACCGCTGTTGAGATCCAGTTCGATGTAACCCACTCGTGCACCCAACTGATCTTCAGCATCT
TTTACTTTCACCAGCGTTTCTGGGTGAGCAAAAACAGGAAGGCAAAATGCCGCAAAAAAGGGAATAAGGG
CGACACGGAAATGTTGAATACTCATACTCTTCCTTTTTCAATATTATTGAAGCATTTATCAGGGTTATTG
TCTCATGAGCGGATACATATTTGAATGTATTTAGAAAAATAAACAAATAGGGGTTCCGCGCACATTTCCC
CGAAAAGTGCCACCTGACGTC
Features (pLannotate 1.2.2; 24 found; start..end, strand, type, name):
     28..80      -  misc_feature   bom (fragment): basis of mobility region from pBR322
    235..614     +  enhancer       CMV enhancer: human cytomegalovirus immediate early enhancer
    615..818     +  promoter       CMV promoter: human cytomegalovirus (CMV) immediate early promoter
    814..847     +  LTR            5' LTR (truncated) (fragment): truncated 5' long terminal repeat (LTR) from HIV-1
    863..881     +  promoter       T7 promoter: promoter for bacteriophage T7 RNA polymerase
    904..1290    +  CDS            MS2: bacteriophage MS2 coat protein binds to a specific stem-loop structure in the viral RNA (Peabody, 1993)
   1333..1359    +  CDS            3xHA (fragment): three tandem HA epitope tags
   1378..2094    +  CDS            EGFP: EGFP is a basic (constitutively fluorescent) green fluorescent protein published in 1996, derived from Aequorea victoria. It is reported to be a rapidly-maturing weak dimer with moderate acid sensitivity.
   2140..2259    +  CDS            ZNF598 (fragment): ZN598_HUMAN - Experimental evidence at protein level: Swiss-Prot protein existence level 1. E3 ubiquitin-protein ligase that plays a key role in the ribosome quality control (RQC), a pathway that takes place when a ribosome has stalled during translation (PubMed:28065601, PubMed:28132843). Required for ribosomes to terminally stall during translation of poly(A) sequences by mediating monoubiquitination of 40S ribosomal protein RPS10/eS10, RPS20/uS10 and RPS3/uS3 (PubMed:28065601, PubMed:28132843). Stalling precludes synthesis of a long poly-lysine tail and initiates the RQC pathway to degrade
   2285..2303    -  promoter       SP6 promoter: promoter for bacteriophage SP6 RNA polymerase
   2329..2553    +  polyA_signal   bGH poly(A) signal: bovine growth hormone polyadenylation signal
   2557..2578    +  promoter       SV40 promoter (fragment): SV40 enhancer and early promoter
   2599..3027    +  rep_origin     f1 ori (sequence partly withheld): f1 bacteriophage origin of replication; arrow indicates direction of (+) strand synthesis
   3041..3370    +  promoter       SV40 promoter: SV40 enhancer and early promoter
   3437..4228    +  CDS            neo: KKA2_KLEPN - Also known as kan, nptII. Experimental evidence at protein level: Swiss-Prot protein existence level 1. Resistance to kanamycin, neomycin, paromomycin, ribostamycin, butirosin and gentamicin B. From Klebsiella pneumoniae.
   4252..4410    +  CDS            ble (fragment): BLE_KLEPN - Experimental evidence at protein level: Swiss-Prot protein existence level 1. Binding protein with a strong affinity to the bleomycin family of antibiotics. Binds to CL990; an antimitotic-antibiotic compound. From Klebsiella pneumoniae.
   4405..4526    +  polyA_signal   SV40 poly(A) signal: SV40 polyadenylation signal
   4599..4615    -  protein_bind   lac operator: The lac repressor binds to the lac operator to inhibit transcription in E. coli. This inhibition can be relieved by adding lactose or isopropyl-β-D-thiogalactopyranoside (IPTG). lac repressor encoded by lacI
   4623..4653    -  promoter       lac promoter: promoter for the E. coli lac operon
   4668..4689    -  protein_bind   CAP binding site: CAP binding activates transcription in the presence of cAMP. E. coli catabolite activator protein
   4702..4794    -  CDS            lacI (fragment): lac repressor; lacI; The lac repressor binds to the lac operator to inhibit transcription in E. coli. This inhibition can be relieved by adding lactose or isopropyl-β-D-thiogalactopyranoside (IPTG).
   4977..5562    -  rep_origin     ori: high-copy-number ColE1/pMB1/pBR322/pUC origin of replication
   5733..6593    -  CDS            AmpR: β-lactamase; bla; confers resistance to ampicillin, carbenicillin, and related antibiotics
   6594..6698    -  promoter       AmpR promoter: bla
