[The description below was written by a language model from this plasmid's Addgene catalogue record and pLannotate feature annotations shown in this document.]
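Description:
pcDNA3.1-MS2-HA-EGFP-HsZNF598_865-904_AH is a 6.7 kb mammalian expression plasmid. The catalogue lists the backbone as unknown, but the name and the annotated features are consistent with a pcDNA3.1-type vector. It is maintained in E. coli through a high-copy ColE1/pUC-type origin and selected with ampicillin through the β-lactamase gene and its own promoter. An f1 origin is also present. For selection in mammalian cells, an SV40 early promoter drives a neomycin/kanamycin phosphotransferase (neo) gene followed by an SV40 polyadenylation signal. Short matches such as a truncated HIV-1 LTR, and fragments of ble, lacI and bom, are probably annotation artefacts or backbone remnants rather than functional parts.

The payload is a single fusion open reading frame expressed from the CMV immediate-early enhancer and promoter and terminated by the bovine growth hormone polyadenylation signal. In order, it encodes the bacteriophage MS2 coat protein, an HA epitope (annotated as a fragment of a 3xHA tag, so probably a single copy), EGFP, and a 40-residue C-terminal fragment of human ZNF598 covering amino acids 865–904, based on the NCBI reference transcript. T7 and SP6 promoters flank the cassette. ZNF598 is an E3 ubiquitin ligase that acts in ribosome quality control at stalled ribosomes.

The MS2 coat protein binds a specific RNA stem-loop, so this design can recruit the ZNF598 fragment to a reporter mRNA carrying MS2 binding sites. HA and EGFP allow detection and visualisation of the fusion. The record gives the purpose only as mammalian expression of the fragment, so the tethering use is inferred. The sequence is depositor-supplied and may be theoretical.
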