Addgene plasmid #148843: pcDNA3.1-MS2-HA-EGFP-HsZNF598_865-904_AH
Purpose: Mammalian Expression of HsZNF598_865-904
Depositing lab: Elisa Izaurralde. Depositing organization: Max Planck Institute for Developmental Biology.
Backbone
  Vector backbone: Unknown
  Vector type: Mammalian Expression
Growth in bacteria
  Bacterial resistance: Ampicillin, 100 μg/mL
  Growth temperature: 37°C
  Growth strain: DH5alpha
  Copy number: High Copy
Gene/Insert
  Gene/Insert name: HsZNF598_865-904
  Species: H. sapiens (human)
  Entrez Gene: ZNF598 (a.k.a. HEL2)
  Cloning method: Unknown
Terms and licenses: Academic/Nonprofit Terms; Industry Terms: Not Available to Industry
Depositor comments: Sequence according to sequence given by NCBI: NM_178167.4 Plasmids from this collection were made available to the research community and donated after the lab closed. Please note that the sequence provided by the depositing laboratory may be theoretical/predicted or based on Sanger sequencing results. There may be discrepancies between sequencing results obtained by Addgene and the depositor sequence. If an Addgene verified sequence is not available, please contact before placing your order to request that our lab fully sequence the plasmid.
How to cite: pcDNA3.1-MS2-HA-EGFP-HsZNF598_865-904_AH was a gift from Elisa Izaurralde (Addgene plasmid # 148843 ; http://n2t.net/addgene:148843 ; RRID:Addgene_148843)
